Addgene plasmid #107127: pET21d-colEwt2/Imwt2
Purpose: plasmid for expression of WT colicin endonuclease and immunity pair 2
Depositing lab: Sarel Fleishman. Depositing organization: Weizmann Institute of Science. Publication: Ultrahigh specificity in a network of computationally designed protein-interaction pairs. Netzer R, Listov D, Lipsh R, Dym O, Albeck S, Knop O, Kleanthous C, Fleishman SJ. Nat Commun. 2018 Dec 11;9(1):5286. doi: 10.1038/s41467-018-07722-9. PubMed 30538236.
Backbone
  Vector backbone: pET21d
  Backbone size w/o insert (bp): 5440
  Vector type: Bacterial Expression
Growth in bacteria
  Bacterial resistance: Ampicillin, 100 μg/mL
  Growth temperature: 37°C
  Growth strain: T7 Express lysY/Iq (NEB)
  Copy number: High Copy
Gene/Insert
  Gene/Insert name: colEwt2/Imwt2
  Promoter: T7
  Tag / fusion protein: His-tag (C terminal on backbone)
  Cloning method: Restriction Enzyme; 5′ cloning site NcoI (not destroyed); 3′ cloning site XhoI (not destroyed)
  Sequencing primers: 5′ TAATACGACTCACTATAGGG; 3′ GCTAGTTATTGCTCAGCGG
Terms and licenses: Academic/Nonprofit Terms; Industry Terms: Not Available to Industry
Depositor comments: Two genes in tandem (colE, Im), separated by 2 nucleotides (AA). See partial sequences. AA sequence of colEwt2: MESKRNKPGKATGKGKPVGDKWLDDAGKDSGAPIPDRIADKLRDKEFKNFDDFRKKFWEEVSKDPDLSKQFKGSNKTNIQKGKAPFARKKDQVGGRERFELHHDKPISQDGGVYDMNNIRVTTPKRHIDIHRGK and AA sequence of Imwt2: MELKHSISDYTEAEFLEFVKKICRAEGATEEDDNKLVREFERLTEHPDGSDLIYYPRDDREDSPEGIVKEIKEWRAANGKSGFKQGLEHHHHHH
How to cite: pET21d-colEwt2/Imwt2 was a gift from Sarel Fleishman (Addgene plasmid # 107127 ; http://n2t.net/addgene:107127 ; RRID:Addgene_107127)
