[The description below was written by a language model from this plasmid's Addgene catalogue record and pLannotate feature annotations shown in this document.]
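Description:
pET21d-colEwt2/Imwt2 is a bacterial expression plasmid built on the pET21d backbone for co-producing the wild-type colicin E2 endonuclease domain together with its cognate immunity protein Im2 in E. coli. It replicates from a ColE1/pMB1-type origin; the catalogue lists it as high copy, although the feature table also shows the pBR322-derived bom region and the rop gene, which normally moderates copy number. Selection is by ampicillin through the β-lactamase (AmpR) cassette, and an f1 origin is present for single-stranded DNA production. Short tetracycline-resistance fragments flanking the lacI cassette are non-functional remnants of the pBR322 lineage.

The insert was cloned between NcoI and XhoI and consists of two open reading frames arranged in tandem, separated by only two nucleotides. The first encodes a fragment of colicin E2 corresponding to the DNase domain, and the second encodes the Im2 immunity protein. Both are transcribed as a single message from a T7 promoter controlled by a lac operator, with the T7 gene 10 ribosome binding site upstream and the T7 terminator downstream. The plasmid-borne lacI gene supplies repressor, so expression is IPTG-inducible in hosts that provide T7 RNA polymerase. The backbone's C-terminal hexahistidine tag is fused to the immunity protein, not the nuclease, so the complex can be captured through Im2. Co-expression of the immunity protein neutralises the otherwise toxic nuclease. The small "SET1" hit before the terminator is probably just backbone sequence. The construct serves as the wild-type reference pair in work on computationally designed, highly specific colicin endonuclease–immunity protein interaction pairs.
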