Features (pLannotate 1.2.2; 20 found; start..end, strand, type, name):
     51..639     +  rep_origin     ori: high-copy-number ColE1/pMB1/pBR322/pUC origin of replication
    825..964     -  misc_feature   bom: basis of mobility region from pBR322
   1066..1257    -  CDS            rop: Rop protein, which maintains plasmids at low copy number; rop
   1274..1654    +  CDS            YPB1_ECOLX: Protein predicted: Swiss-Prot protein existence level 4. From Escherichia coli.
   1726..2017    -  CDS            TcR (fragment): tetracycline efflux protein; tet; confers resistance to tetracycline
   2032..2053    -  protein_bind   CAP binding site: CAP binding activates transcription in the presence of cAMP. E. coli catabolite activator protein
   2066..3147    -  CDS            lacI: lac repressor; lacI; The lac repressor binds to the lac operator to inhibit transcription in E. coli. This inhibition can be relieved by adding lactose or isopropyl-β-D-thiogalactopyranoside (IPTG).
   3148..3225    -  promoter       lacI promoter: lacI
   3233..3512    -  CDS            TcR (fragment): tetracycline efflux protein; tet; confers resistance to tetracycline
   3534..3552    +  promoter       T7 promoter: promoter for bacteriophage T7 RNA polymerase
   3553..3577    +  protein_bind   lac operator: The lac repressor binds to the lac operator to inhibit transcription in E. coli. This inhibition can be relieved by adding lactose or isopropyl-β-D-thiogalactopyranoside (IPTG). lac repressor encoded by lacI
   3592..3614    +  RBS            RBS: efficient ribosome binding site from bacteriophage T7 gene 10 (Olins and Rangwala, 1989)
   3636..4022    +  CDS            col (fragment): CEA2_ECOLX - Also known as ceaB. Experimental evidence at protein level: Swiss-Prot protein existence level 1. Colicins are polypeptide toxins produced by and active against E.coli and closely related bacteria. From Escherichia coli.
   4028..4285    +  CDS            imm: IMM2_ECOLX - Also known as ceiB. Experimental evidence at protein level: Swiss-Prot protein existence level 1. This protein is able to protect a cell, which harbors the plasmid ColE2 encoding colicin E2, against colicin E2. From Escherichia coli.
   4292..4309    +  CDS            9xHis (fragment): 9xHis affinity tag
   4319..4368    +  CDS            SET1 (fragment): solubility-enhancement tag derived from T7 phage gene 10B
   4376..4423    +  terminator     T7 terminator: transcription terminator for bacteriophage T7 RNA polymerase
   4460..4888    +  rep_origin     f1 ori (sequence partly withheld): f1 bacteriophage origin of replication; arrow indicates direction of (+) strand synthesis
   4941..5045    +  promoter       AmpR promoter: bla
   5046..5906    +  CDS            AmpR: β-lactamase; bla; confers resistance to ampicillin, carbenicillin, and related antibiotics
>Addgene plasmid #107127 | pET21d-colEwt2/Imwt2 | addgene full sequence | sequence record 204361 | Addgene NGS Result
TTTTCGTTCCACTGAGCGTCAGACCCCGTAGAAAAGATCAAAGGATCTTCTTGAGATCCTTTTTTTCTGC
GCGTAATCTGCTGCTTGCAAACAAAAAAACCACCGCTACCAGCGGTGGTTTGTTTGCCGGATCAAGAGCT
ACCAACTCTTTTTCCGAAGGTAACTGGCTTCAGCAGAGCGCAGATACCAAATACTGTCCTTCTAGTGTAG
CCGTAGTTAGGCCACCACTTCAAGAACTCTGTAGCACCGCCTACATACCTCGCTCTGCTAATCCTGTTAC
CAGTGGCTGCTGCCAGTGGCGATAAGTCGTGTCTTACCGGGTTGGACTCAAGACGATAGTTACCGGATAA
GGCGCAGCGGTCGGGCTGAACGGGGGGTTCGTGCACACAGCCCAGCTTGGAGCGAACGACCTACACCGAA
CTGAGATACCTACAGCGTGAGCTATGAGAAAGCGCCACGCTTCCCGAAGGGAGAAAGGCGGACAGGTATC
CGGTAAGCGGCAGGGTCGGAACAGGAGAGCGCACGAGGGAGCTTCCAGGGGGAAACGCCTGGTATCTTTA
TAGTCCTGTCGGGTTTCGCCACCTCTGACTTGAGCGTCGATTTTTGTGATGCTCGTCAGGGGGGCGGAGC
CTATGGAAAAACGCCAGCAACGCGGCCTTTTTACGGTTCCTGGCCTTTTGCTGGCCTTTTGCTCACATGT
TCTTTCCTGCGTTATCCCCTGATTCTGTGGATAACCGTATTACCGCCTTTGAGTGAGCTGATACCGCTCG
CCGCAGCCGAACGACCGAGCGCAGCGAGTCAGTGAGCGAGGAAGCGGAAGAGCGCCTGATGCGGTATTTT
CTCCTTACGCATCTGTGCGGTATTTCACACCGCAATGGTGCACTCTCAGTACAATCTGCTCTGATGCCGC
ATAGTTAAGCCAGTATACACTCCGCTATCGCTACGTGACTGGGTCATGGCTGCGCCCCGACACCCGCCAA
CACCCGCTGACGCGCCCTGACGGGCTTGTCTGCTCCCGGCATCCGCTTACAGACAAGCTGTGACCGTCTC
CGGGAGCTGCATGTGTCAGAGGTTTTCACCGTCATCACCGAAACGCGCGAGGCAGCTGCGGTAAAGCTCA
TCAGCGTGGTCGTGAAGCGATTCACAGATGTCTGCCTGTTCATCCGCGTCCAGCTCGTTGAGTTTCTCCA
GAAGCGTTAATGTCTGGCTTCTGATAAAGCGGGCCATGTTAAGGGCGGTTTTTTCCTGTTTGGTCACTGA
TGCCTCCGTGTAAGGGGGATTTCTGTTCATGGGGGTAATGATACCGATGAAACGAGAGAGGATGCTCACG
ATACGGGTTACTGATGATGAACATGCCCGGTTACTGGAACGTTGTGAGGGTAAACAACTGGCGGTATGGA
TGCGGCGGGACCAGAGAAAAATCACTCAGGGTCAATGCCAGCGCTTCGTTAATACAGATGTAGGTGTTCC
ACAGGGTAGCCAGCAGCATCCTGCGATGCAGATCCGGAACATAATGGTGCAGGGCGCTGACTTCCGCGTT
TCCAGACTTTACGAAACACGGAAACCGAAGACCATTCATGTTGTTGCTCAGGTCGCAGACGTTTTGCAGC
AGCAGTCGCTTCACGTTCGCTCGCGTATCGGTGATTCATTCTGCTAACCAGTAAGGCAACCCCGCCAGCC
TAGCCGGGTCCTCAACGACAGGAGCACGATCATGCGCACCCGTGGGGCCGCCATGCCGGCGATAATGGCC
TGCTTCTCGCCGAAACGTTTGGTGGCGGGACCAGTGACGAAGGCTTGAGCGAGGGCGTGCAAGATTCCGA
ATACCGCAAGCGACAGGCCGATCATCGTCGCGCTCCAGCGAAAGCGGTCCTCGCCGAAAATGACCCAGAG
CGCTGCCGGCACCTGTCCTACGAGTTGCATGATAAAGAAGACAGTCATAAGTGCGGCGACGATAGTCATG
CCCCGCGCCCACCGGAAGGAGCTGACTGGGTTGAAGGCTCTCAAGGGCATCGGTCGAGATCCCGGTGCCT
AATGAGTGAGCTAACTTACATTAATTGCGTTGCGCTCACTGCCCGCTTTCCAGTCGGGAAACTGTCGTGC
CAGCTGCATTAATGAATCGGCCAACGCGCGGGGAGAGGCGGTTTGCGTATTGGGCGCCAGGGTGGTTTTT
CTTTTCACCAGTGAGACGGGCAACAGCTGATTGCCCTTCACCGCCTGGCCCTGAGAGAGTTGCAGCAAGC
GGTCCACGCTGGTTTGCCCCAGCAGGCGAAAATCCTGTTTGATGGTGGTTAACGGCGGGATATAACATGA
GCTGTCTTCGGTATCGTCGTATCCCACTACCGAGATATCCGCACCAACGCGCAGCCCGGACTCGGTAATG
GCGCGCATTGCGCCCAGCGCCATCTGATCGTTGGCAACCAGCATCGCAGTGGGAACGATGCCCTCATTCA
GCATTTGCATGGTTTGTTGAAAACCGGACATGGCACTCCAGTCGCCTTCCCGTTCCGCTATCGGCTGAAT
TTGATTGCGAGTGAGATATTTATGCCAGCCAGCCAGACGCAGACGCGCCGAGACAGAACTTAATGGGCCC
GCTAACAGCGCGATTTGCTGGTGACCCAATGCGACCAGATGCTCCACGCCCAGTCGCGTACCGTCTTCAT
GGGAGAAAATAATACTGTTGATGGGTGTCTGGTCAGAGACATCAAGAAATAACGCCGGAACATTAGTGCA
GGCAGCTTCCACAGCAATGGCATCCTGGTCATCCAGCGGATAGTTAATGATCAGCCCACTGACGCGTTGC
GCGAGAAGATTGTGCACCGCCGCTTTACAGGCTTCGACGCCGCTTCGTTCTACCATCGACACCACCACGC
TGGCACCCAGTTGATCGGCGCGAGATTTAATCGCCGCGACAATTTGCGACGGCGCGTGCAGGGCCAGACT
GGAGGTGGCAACGCCAATCAGCAACGACTGTTTGCCCGCCAGTTGTTGTGCCACGCGGTTGGGAATGTAA
TTCAGCTCCGCCATCGCCGCTTCCACTTTTTCCCGCGTTTTCGCAGAAACGTGGCTGGCCTGGTTCACCA
CGCGGGAAACGGTCTGATAAGAGACACCGGCATACTCTGCGACATCGTATAACGTTACTGGTTTCACATT
CACCACCCTGAATTGACTCTCTTCCGGGCGCTATCATGCCATACCGCGAAAGGTTTTGCGCCATTCGATG
GTGTCCGGGATCTCGACGCTCTCCCTTATGCGACTCCTGCATTAGGAAGCAGCCCAGTAGTAGGTTGAGG
CCGTTGAGCACCGCCGCCGCAAGGAATGGTGCATGCAAGGAGATGGCGCCCAACAGTCCCCCGGCCACGG
GGCCTGCCACCATACCCACGCCGAAACAAGCGCTCATGAGCCCGAAGTGGCGAGCCCGATCTTCCCCATC
GGTGATGTCGGCGATATAGGCGCCAGCAACCGCACCTGTGGCGCCGGTGATGCCGGCCACGATGCGTCCG
GCGTAGAGGATCGAGATCTCGATCCCGCGAAATTAATACGACTCACTATAGGGGAATTGTGAGCGGATAA
CAATTCCCCTCTAGAAATAATTTTGTTTAACTTTAAGAAGGAGATATACCATGGAGAGTAAACGGAATAA
GCCAGGGAAGGCGACAGGTAAAGGTAAACCAGTTGGTGATAAATGGCTGGATGATGCAGGTAAAGATTCA
GGAGCGCCAATTCCAGATCGCATTGCTGATAAGTTGCGTGATAAAGAATTTAAAAACTTTGACGATTTCC
GGAAGAAATTCTGGGAAGAAGTGTCAAAAGATCCCGATCTTAGTAAGCAATTTAAAGGCAGTAATAAGAC
GAACATTCAAAAGGGAAAAGCACCTTTTGCAAGGAAGAAAGACCAAGTAGGTGGTAGGGAACGCTTTGAA
TTACATCATGATAAACCAATCAGTCAGGATGGTGGTGTCTATGATATGAATAATATCAGAGTGACCACAC
CTAAGCGACATATTGATATTCATCGGGGTAAGTAAAAATGGAACTGAAACATAGTATTAGTGATTATACC
GAGGCTGAATTTCTGGAGTTTGTAAAAAAAATATGTAGAGCTGAAGGTGCTACTGAAGAGGATGACAATA
AATTAGTGAGAGAGTTTGAGCGATTAACTGAGCACCCAGACGGTTCAGATCTGATTTATTATCCTCGCGA
TGACAGGGAAGATAGTCCTGAAGGGATTGTCAAGGAAATTAAAGAATGGCGAGCTGCTAACGGTAAGTCA
GGATTTAAACAGGGCCTCGAGCACCACCACCACCACCACTGAGATCCGGCTGCTAACAAAGCCCGAAAGG
AAGCTGAGTTGGCTGCTGCCACCGCTGAGCAATAACTAGCATAACCCCTTGGGGCCTCTAAACGGGTCTT
GAGGGGTTTTTTGCTGAAAGGAGGAACTATATCCGGATTGGCGAATGGG
[124 nt withheld, positions 4460-4583]
C
[91 nt withheld, positions 4585-4675]
A
[49 nt withheld, positions 4677-4725]
CCTTTGACGTTGGAGTCCACGTTCTTTAATAGTGGACTCTTGTTCCAAACTGGAACAACACTCAACCCTA
TCTCGGTCTATTCTTTTGATTTATAAGGGATTTTGCCGATTTCGGCCTATTGGTTAAAAAATGAGCTGAT
TTAACAAAAATTTAACGCGAATTTTAACAAAATATTAACGCTTACAATTTAGGTGGCACTTTTCGGGGAA
ATGTGCGCGGAACCCCTATTTGTTTATTTTTCTAAATACATTCAAATATGTATCCGCTCATGAGACAATA
ACCCTGATAAATGCTTCAATAATATTGAAAAAGGAAGAGTATGAGTATTCAACATTTCCGTGTCGCCCTT
ATTCCCTTTTTTGCGGCATTTTGCCTTCCTGTTTTTGCTCACCCAGAAACGCTGGTGAAAGTAAAAGATG
CTGAAGATCAGTTGGGTGCACGAGTGGGTTACATCGAACTGGATCTCAACAGCGGTAAGATCCTTGAGAG
TTTTCGCCCCGAAGAACGTTTTCCAATGATGAGCACTTTTAAAGTTCTGCTATGTGGCGCGGTATTATCC
CGTATTGACGCCGGGCAAGAGCAACTCGGTCGCCGCATACACTATTCTCAGAATGACTTGGTTGAGTACT
CACCAGTCACAGAAAAGCATCTTACGGATGGCATGACAGTAAGAGAATTATGCAGTGCTGCCATAACCAT
GAGTGATAACACTGCGGCCAACTTACTTCTGACAACGATCGGAGGACCGAAGGAGCTAACCGCTTTTTTG
CACAACATGGGGGATCATGTAACTCGCCTTGATCGTTGGGAACCGGAGCTGAATGAAGCCATACCAAACG
ACGAGCGTGACACCACGATGCCTGCAGCAATGGCAACAACGTTGCGCAAACTATTAACTGGCGAACTACT
TACTCTAGCTTCCCGGCAACAATTAATAGACTGGATGGAGGCGGATAAAGTTGCAGGACCACTTCTGCGC
TCGGCCCTTCCGGCTGGCTGGTTTATTGCTGATAAATCTGGAGCCGGTGAGCGTGGGTCTCGCGGTATCA
TTGCAGCACTGGGGCCAGATGGTAAGCCCTCCCGTATCGTAGTTATCTACACGACGGGGAGTCAGGCAAC
TATGGATGAACGAAATAGACAGATCGCTGAGATAGGTGCCTCACTGATTAAGCATTGGTAACTGTCAGAC
CAAGTTTACTCATATATACTTTAGATTGATTTAAAACTTCATTTTTAATTTAAAAGGATCTAGGTGAAGA
TCCTTTTTGATAATCTCATGACCAAAATCCCTTAACGTGAG
